Addgene plasmid #81115: CMV10-3xFlag Skp2 WT
Purpose: mammalian expression of Skp2 WT
Depositing lab: Sung Hee Baek. Depositing organization: Seoul National University. Publication: AMPK-SKP2-CARM1 signalling cascade in transcriptional regulation of autophagy. Shin HR, Kim H, Oh S, Lee JG, Kee M, Ko HJ, Kweon MN, Won KJ, Baek SH. Nature. 2016 Jun 15. doi: 10.1038/nature18014. PubMed 27309807.
Backbone
  Vector backbone: p3xFlag-CMV10
  Backbone manufacturer: SIGMA-ALDRICH
  Backbone size w/o insert (bp): 6299
  Vector type: Mammalian Expression
Growth in bacteria
  Bacterial resistance: Ampicillin, 100 μg/mL
  Growth temperature: 37°C
  Growth strain: DH5alpha
  Copy number: High Copy
Gene/Insert
  Gene/Insert name: SKP2 (alt name: FBXL1; SKP2 isoform 2)
  Species: H. sapiens (human)
  GenBank ID: NM_032637.3
  Entrez Gene: SKP2 (a.k.a. FBL1, FBXL1, FLB1, p45)
  Promoter: CMV
  Tag / fusion protein: 3xFlag (N terminal on backbone)
  Cloning method: Restriction Enzyme; 5′ cloning site unknown (unknown if destroyed); 3′ cloning site unknown (unknown if destroyed)
  Sequencing primers: 5′ CMV-F; 3′ hGH-PA-R
Terms and licenses: Academic/Nonprofit Terms; Industry Terms: Not Available to Industry
How to cite: CMV10-3xFlag Skp2 WT was a gift from Sung Hee Baek (Addgene plasmid # 81115 ; http://n2t.net/addgene:81115 ; RRID:Addgene_81115)
