[The description below was written by a language model from this plasmid's Addgene catalogue record and pLannotate feature annotations shown in this document.]
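Description:
CMV10-3xFlag Skp2 WT is a mammalian expression plasmid built on the commercial p3xFlag-CMV10 backbone and carries wild-type human SKP2 (also called FBXL1 or p45), which the record identifies as isoform 2. It is maintained in E. coli as a high-copy plasmid through a ColE1/pUC-type origin, with ampicillin selection from the β-lactamase gene. An f1 phage origin is also present. The sequenced construct is about 7.5 kb.

The expression cassette consists of the human cytomegalovirus immediate-early enhancer and promoter, followed by a backbone-encoded 3xFLAG tag with its enterokinase cleavage site. The SKP2 coding sequence is placed just downstream of the tag, so the protein is made with an N-terminal 3xFLAG epitope. The annotation software marks the SKP2 match as a fragment relative to its reference protein entry, which may reflect the isoform 2 sequence. A human growth hormone polyadenylation signal terminates the transcript. The restriction sites used for cloning are not recorded.

A second cassette places the neomycin/kanamycin phosphotransferase gene under the SV40 enhancer/early promoter, ending in an SV40 poly(A) signal, which would allow G418 selection of stably transfected mammalian cells. The adjacent ble and partial str annotations look like Tn5-derived sequence carried along with neo. The short lac, T7, lacI, lacZα and CloDF13 matches appear to be backbone remnants rather than functional elements.

The stated purpose is mammalian expression of wild-type Skp2. The FLAG tag suits detection or immunoprecipitation of the protein, and the associated publication concerns an AMPK–SKP2–CARM1 signalling cascade in the transcriptional regulation of autophagy.
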