Features (pLannotate 1.2.2; 23 found; start..end, strand, type, name):
      1..380     +  enhancer       CMV enhancer: human cytomegalovirus immediate early enhancer
    382..581     +  promoter       CMV promoter: human cytomegalovirus (CMV) immediate early promoter
    614..679     +  CDS            3xFLAG: three tandem FLAG® epitope tags, followed by an enterokinase cleavage site
    698..1756    +  CDS            SKP2 (fragment): SKP2_HUMAN - Also known as FBXL1. Experimental evidence at protein level: Swiss-Prot protein existence level 1. Through the ubiquitin-mediated proteasomal degradation of hepatitis C virus non-structural protein 5A, has an antiviral activity towards that virus. From Homo sapiens (Human).
   1941..1959    -  misc_feature   MCS (fragment): pUC18/19 multiple cloning site
   1960..2582    +  polyA_signal   hGH poly(A) signal: human growth hormone polyadenylation signal
   2624..2921    +  promoter       SV40 promoter: SV40 enhancer and early promoter
   2975..3766    +  CDS            neo: KKA2_KLEPN - Also known as kan, nptII. Experimental evidence at protein level: Swiss-Prot protein existence level 1. Resistance to kanamycin, neomycin, paromomycin, ribostamycin, butirosin and gentamicin B. From Klebsiella pneumoniae.
   3790..4167    +  CDS            ble: BLE_KLEPN - Experimental evidence at protein level: Swiss-Prot protein existence level 1. Binding protein with a strong affinity to the bleomycin family of antibiotics. Binds to CL990; an antimitotic-antibiotic compound. From Klebsiella pneumoniae.
   4209..4268    +  CDS            str (fragment): STR_KLEPN - Protein inferred from homology: Swiss-Prot protein existence level 3. The aminoglycoside phosphotransferases achieve inactivation of their antibiotic substrates by phosphorylation. From Klebsiella pneumoniae.
   4291..4314    -  rep_origin     CloDF13 ori (fragment): Plasmids containing the CloDF13 (CDF) origin of replication can be propagated in E. coli cells that contain additional plasmids with compatible origins.
   4315..4398    +  CDS            large T antigen (fragment): large T antigen from SV40 (simian virus 40)
   4421..4555    +  polyA_signal   SV40 poly(A) signal: SV40 polyadenylation signal
   4561..4579    -  promoter       T7 promoter: promoter for bacteriophage T7 RNA polymerase
   4617..4633    -  protein_bind   lac operator: The lac repressor binds to the lac operator to inhibit transcription in E. coli. This inhibition can be relieved by adding lactose or isopropyl-β-D-thiogalactopyranoside (IPTG). lac repressor encoded by lacI
   4641..4671    -  promoter       lac promoter: promoter for the E. coli lac operon
   4686..4707    -  protein_bind   CAP binding site: CAP binding activates transcription in the presence of cAMP. E. coli catabolite activator protein
   4720..4812    -  CDS            lacI (fragment): lac repressor; lacI; The lac repressor binds to the lac operator to inhibit transcription in E. coli. This inhibition can be relieved by adding lactose or isopropyl-β-D-thiogalactopyranoside (IPTG).
   4995..5583    -  rep_origin     ori: high-copy-number ColE1/pMB1/pBR322/pUC origin of replication
   5754..6614    -  CDS            AmpR: β-lactamase; bla; confers resistance to ampicillin, carbenicillin, and related antibiotics
   6615..6719    -  promoter       AmpR promoter: bla
   6746..7174    +  rep_origin     f1 ori (sequence partly withheld): f1 bacteriophage origin of replication; arrow indicates direction of (+) strand synthesis
   7205..7359    -  CDS            lacZα (fragment): LacZα fragment of β-galactosidase; lacZ fragment
>Addgene plasmid #81115 | CMV10-3xFlag Skp2 WT | addgene full sequence | sequence record 245656 | Addgene NGS Result
GACATTGATTATTGACTAGTTATTAATAGTAATCAATTACGGGGTCATTAGTTCATAGCCCATATATGGA
GTTCCGCGTTACATAACTTACGGTAAATGGCCCGCCTGGCTGACCGCCCAACGACCCCCGCCCATTGACG
TCAATAATGACGTATGTTCCCATAGTAACGCCAATAGGGACTTTCCATTGACGTCAATGGGTGGAGTATT
TACGGTAAACTGCCCACTTGGCAGTACATCAAGTGTATCATATGCCAAGTCCGCCCCCTATTGACGTCAA
TGACGGTAAATGGCCCGCCTGGCATTATGCCCAGTACATGACCTTACGGGACTTTCCTACTTGGCAGTAC
ATCTACGTATTAGTCATCGCTATTACCATGGTGATGCGGTTTTGGCAGTACACCAATGGGCGTGGATAGC
GGTTTGACTCACGGGGATTTCCAAGTCTCCACCCCATTGACGTCAATGGGAGTTTGTTTTGGCACCAAAA
TCAACGGGACTTTCCAAAATGTCGTAATAACCCCGCCCCGTTGACGCAAATGGGCGGTAGGCGTGTACGG
TGGGAGGTCTATATAAGCAGAGCTCGTTTAGTGAACCGTCAGAATTAACCATGGACTACAAAGACCATGA
CGGTGATTATAAAGATCATGACATCGATTACAAGGATGACGATGACAAGCTTGCGGCCGCGAATTCACAC
AGGAAGCACCTCCAGGAGATTCCAGACCTGAGTAGCAACGTTGCCACCAGCTTCACGTGGGGATGGGATT
CCAGCAAGACTTCTGAACTGCTGTCAGGCATGGGGGTCTCCGCCCTGGAGAAAGAGGAGCCCGACAGTGA
GAACATCCCCCAGGAACTGCTCTCAAACCTGGGCCACCCGGAGAGCCCCCCACGGAAACGGCTGAAGAGC
AAAGGGAGTGACAAAGACTTTGTGATTGTCCGCAGGCCTAAGCTAAATCGAGAGAACTTTCCAGGTGTTT
CATGGGACTCCCTTCCGGATGAGCTGCTCTTGGGAATCTTTTCCTGTCTGTGCCTCCCTGAGCTGCTAAA
GGTCTCTGGTGTTTGTAAGAGGTGGTATCGCCTAGCGTCTGATGAGTCTCTATGGCAGACCTTAGACCTC
ACAGGTAAAAATCTGCACCCGGATGTGACTGGTCGGTTGCTGTCTCAAGGGGTGATTGCCTTCCGCTGCC
CACGATCATTTATGGACCAACCATTGGCTGAACATTTCAGCCCTTTTCGTGTACAGCACATGGACCTATC
GAACTCAGTTATAGAAGTGTCCACCCTCCACGGCATACTGTCTCAGTGTTCCAAGTTGCAGAATCTAAGC
CTGGAAGGCCTGCGGCTTTCGGATCCCATTGTCAATACTCTCGCAAAAAACTCAAATTTAGTGCGACTTA
ACCTTTCTGGGTGTTCTGGATTCTCTGAATTTGCCCTGCAGACTTTGCTAAGCAGCTGTTCCAGACTGGA
TGAGCTGAACCTCTCCTGGTGTTTTGATTTCACTGAAAAGCATGTACAGGTGGCTGTTGCGCATGTGTCA
GAGACCATCACCCAGCTGAATCTTAGCGGCTACAGAAAGAATCTCCAGAAATCAGATCTCTCTACTTTAG
TTAGAAGATGCCCCAATCTTGTCCATCTAGACTTAAGTGATAGTGTCATGCTAAAGAATGACTGCTTTCA
GGAATTTTTCCAGCTCAACTACCTCCAACACCTATCACTCAGTCGGTGCTATGATATAATACCTGAAACT
TTACTATTAGTGACAAGAGCTGGGGTTAGGATCCGGTTGGACTCTGACATCGGATGCCCTCAAACATACA
GAACTTCCAAACTCAAGTCCAGCCATAAGCTATTTTGCCAACATGTCAGAGTAATCTGTATTTTTGTATG
TGATTTCTACTTTTATAGACTTGTTTTAAAACAATAAGATATCGGTACCAGTCGACTCTAGAGGATCCCG
GGTGGCATCCCTGTGACCCCTCCCCAGTGCCTCTCCTGGCCCTGGAAGTTGCCACTCCAGTGCCCACCAG
CCTTGTCCTAATAAAATTAAGTTGCATCATTTTGTCTGACTAGGTGTCCTTCTATAATATTATGGGGTGG
AGGGGGGTGGTATGGAGCAAGGGGCAAGTTGGGAAGACAACCTGTAGGGCCTGCGGGGTCTATTGGGAAC
CAAGCTGGAGTGCAGTGGCACAATCTTGGCTCACTGCAATCTCCGCCTCCTGGGTTCAAGCGATTCTCCT
GCCTCAGCCTCCCGAGTTGTTGGGATTCCAGGCATGCATGACCAGGCTCAGCTAATTTTTGTTTTTTTGG
TAGAGACGGGGTTTCACCATATTGGCCAGGCTGGTCTCCAACTCCTAATCTCAGGTGATCTACCCACCTT
GGCCTCCCAAATTGCTGGGATTACAGGCGTGAACCACTGCTCCCTTCCCTGTCCTTCTGATTTTAAAATA
ACTATACCAGCAGGAGGACGTCCAGACACAGCATAGGCTACCTGGCCATGCCCAACCGGTGGGACATTTG
AGTTGCTTGCTTGGCACTGTCCTCTCATGCGTTGGGTCCACTCAGTAGATGCCTGTTGAATTGGGTACGC
GGCCAGCTTGGCTGTGGAATGTGTGTCAGTTAGGGTGTGGAAAGTCCCCAGGCTCCCCAGCAGGCAGAAG
TATGCAAAGCATGCATCTCAATTAGTCAGCAACCAGGTGTGGAAAGTCCCCAGGCTCCCCAGCAGGCAGA
AGTATGCAAAGCATGCATCTCAATTAGTCAGCAACCATAGTCCCGCCCCTAACTCCGCCCATCCCGCCCC
TAACTCCGCCCAGTTCCGCCCATTCTCCGCCCCATGGCTGACTAATTTTTTTTATTTATGCAGAGGCCGA
GGCCGCCTCGGCCTCTGAGCTATTCCAGAAGTAGTGAGGAGGCTTTTTTGGAGGAATTGATCAGCTTGGG
ATCTGATCAAGAGACAGGATGAGGATCGTTTCGCATGATTGAACAAGATGGATTGCACGCAGGTTCTCCG
GCCGCTTGGGTGGAGAGGCTATTCGGCTATGACTGGGCACAACAGACAATCGGCTGCTCTGATGCCGCCG
TGTTCCGGCTGTCAGCGCAGGGGCGCCCGGTTCTTTTTGTCAAGACCGACCTGTCCGGTGCCCTGAATGA
ACTGCAGGACGAGGCAGCGCGGCTATCGTGGCTGGCCACGACGGGCGTTCCTTGCGCAGCTGTGCTCGAC
GTTGTCACTGAAGCGGGAAGGGACTGGCTGCTATTGGGCGAAGTGCCGGGGCAGGATCTCCTGTCATCTC
ACCTTGCTCCTGCCGAGAAAGTATCCATCATGGCTGATGCAATGCGGCGGCTGCATACGCTTGATCCGGC
TACCTGCCCATTCGACCACCAAGCGAAACATCGCATCGAGCGAGCACGTACTCGGATGGAAGCCGGTCTT
GTCGATCAGGATGATCTGGACGAAGAGCATCAGGGGCTCGCGCCAGCCGAACTGTTCGCCAGGCTCAAGG
CGCGCATGCCCGACGGCGAGGATCTCGTCGTGACCCATGGCGATGCCTGCTTGCCGAATATCATGGTGGA
AAATGGCCGCTTTTCTGGATTCATCGACTGTGGCCGGCTGGGTGTGGCGGACCGCTATCAGGACATAGCG
TTGGCTACCCGTGATATTGCTGAAGAGCTTGGCGGCGAATGGGCTGACCGCTTCCTCGTGCTTTACGGTA
TCGCCGCTCCCGATTCGCAGCGCATCGCCTTCTATCGCCTTCTTGACGAGTTCTTCTGAGCGGGACTCTG
GGGTTCGAAATGACCGACCAAGCGACGCCCAACCTGCCATCACGAGATTTCGATTCCACCGCCGCCTTCT
ATGAAAGGTTGGGCTTCGGAATCGTTTTCCGGGACGCCGGCTGGATGATCCTCCAGCGCGGGGATCTCAT
GCTGGAGTTCTTCGCCCACCCCGGGCTCGATCCCCTCGCGAGTTGGTTCAGCTGCTGCCTGAGGCTGGAC
GACCTCGCGGAGTTCTACCGGCAGTGCAAATCCGTCGGCATCCAGGAAACCAGCAGCGGCTATCCGCGCA
TCCATGCCCCCGAACTGCAGGAGTGGGGAGGCACGATGGCCGCTTTGGTCGACCCGGACGGGACGCTCCT
GCGCCTGATACAGAACGAATTGCTTGCAGGCATCTCATGAGTGTGTCTTCCCGTTTTCCGCCTGAGGTCA
CTGCGTGGATGGAGCGCTGGCGCCTGCTGCGCGACGGCGAGCTGCTCACCACCCACTCGCCAAGCTGGAA
CCGTAAAAAGGCCGCGTTGCTGGCGTTTTTCCATAGGCTCCGCCGATCATAATCAGCCATACCACATTTG
TAGAGGTTTTACTTGCTTTAAAAAACCTCCCACACCTCCCCCTGAACCTGAAACATAAAATGAATGCAAT
TGTTGTTGTTAACTTGTTTATTGCAGCTTATAATGGTTACAAATAAAGCAATAGCATCACAAATTTCACA
AATAAAGCATTTTTTTCACTGCATTCTAGTTGTGGTTTGTCCAAACTCATCAATGTATCTTATCATGTCT
GGATCAATTCCCTATAGTGAGTCGTATTAAATTCGTAATCATGTCATAGCTGTTTCCTGTGTGAAATTGT
TATCCGCTCACAATTCCACACAACATACGAGCCGGAAGCATAAAGTGTAAAGCCTGGGGTGCCTAATGAG
TGAGCTAACTCACATTAATTGCGTTGCGCTCACTGCCCGCTTTCCAGTCGGGAAACCTGTCGTGCCAGCT
GCATTAATGAATCGGCCAACGCGCGGGGAGAGGCGGTTTGCGTATTGGGCGCTCTTCCGCTTCCTCGCTC
ACTGACTCGCTGCGCTCGGTCGTTCGGCTGCGGCGAGCGGTATCAGCTCACTCAAAGGCGGTAATACGGT
TATCCACAGAATCAGGGGATAACGCAGGAAAGAACATGTGAGCAAAAGGCCAGCAAAAGGCCAGGAACCG
TAAAAAGGCCGCGTTGCTGGCGTTTTTCCATAGGCTCCGCCCCCCTGACGAGCATCACAAAAATCGACGC
TCAAGTCAGAGGTGGCGAAACCCGACAGGACTATAAAGATACCAGGCGTTTCCCCCTGGAAGCTCCCTCG
TGCGCTCTCCTGTTCCGACCCTGCCGCTTACCGGATACCTGTCCGCCTTTCTCCCTTCGGGAAGCGTGGC
GCTTTCTCATAGCTCACGCTGTAGGTATCTCAGTTCGGTGTAGGTCGTTCGCTCCAAGCTGGGCTGTGTG
CACGAACCCCCCGTTCAGCCCGACCGCTGCGCCTTATCCGGTAACTATCGTCTTGAGTCCAACCCGGTAA
GACACGACTTATCGCCACTGGCAGCAGCCACTGGTAACAGGATTAGCAGAGCGAGGTATGTAGGCGGTGC
TACAGAGTTCTTGAAGTGGTGGCCTAACTACGGCTACACTAGAAGAACAGTATTTGGTATCTGCGCTCTG
CTGAAGCCAGTTACCTTCGGAAAAAGAGTTGGTAGCTCTTGATCCGGCAAACAAACCACCGCTGGTAGCG
GTGGTTTTTTTGTTTGCAAGCAGCAGATTACGCGCAGAAAAAAAGGATCTCAAGAAGATCCTTTGATCTT
TTCTACGGGGTCTGACGCTCAGTGGAACGAAAACTCACGTTAAGGGATTTTGGTCATGAGATTATCAAAA
AGGATCTTCACCTAGATCCTTTTAAATTAAAAATGAAGTTTTAAATCAATCTAAAGTATATATGAGTAAA
CTTGGTCTGACAGTTACCAATGCTTAATCAGTGAGGCACCTATCTCAGCGATCTGTCTATTTCGTTCATC
CATAGTTGCCTGACTCCCCGTCGTGTAGATAACTACGATACGGGAGGGCTTACCATCTGGCCCCAGTGCT
GCAATGATACCGCGAGACCCACGCTCACCGGCTCCAGATTTATCAGCAATAAACCAGCCAGCCGGAAGGG
CCGAGCGCAGAAGTGGTCCTGCAACTTTATCCGCCTCCATCCAGTCTATTAATTGTTGCCGGGAAGCTAG
AGTAAGTAGTTCGCCAGTTAATAGTTTGCGCAACGTTGTTGCCATTGCTACAGGCATCGTGGTGTCACGC
TCGTCGTTTGGTATGGCTTCATTCAGCTCCGGTTCCCAACGATCAAGGCGAGTTACATGATCCCCCATGT
TGTGCAAAAAAGCGGTTAGCTCCTTCGGTCCTCCGATCGTTGTCAGAAGTAAGTTGGCCGCAGTGTTATC
ACTCATGGTTATGGCAGCACTGCATAATTCTCTTACTGTCATGCCATCCGTAAGATGCTTTTCTGTGACT
GGTGAGTACTCAACCAAGTCATTCTGAGAATAGTGTATGCGGCGACCGAGTTGCTCTTGCCCGGCGTCAA
TACGGGATAATACCGCGCCACATAGCAGAACTTTAAAAGTGCTCATCATTGGAAAACGTTCTTCGGGGCG
AAAACTCTCAAGGATCTTACCGCTGTTGAGATCCAGTTCGATGTAACCCACTCGTGCACCCAACTGATCT
TCAGCATCTTTTACTTTCACCAGCGTTTCTGGGTGAGCAAAAACAGGAAGGCAAAATGCCGCAAAAAAGG
GAATAAGGGCGACACGGAAATGTTGAATACTCATACTCTTCCTTTTTCAATATTATTGAAGCATTTATCA
GGGTTATTGTCTCATGAGCGGATACATATTTGAATGTATTTAGAAAAATAAACAAATAGGGGTTCCGCGC
ACATTTCCCCGAAAAGTGCCACCTG
[124 nt withheld, positions 6746-6869]
C
[91 nt withheld, positions 6871-6961]
A
[49 nt withheld, positions 6963-7011]
CCTTTGACGTTGGAGTCCACGTTCTTT
[37 nt withheld, positions 7039-7075]
ACCCTATCTCGGTCTATTCTTTTGATTTATAAGGGATTTTGCCGATTTCGGCCTATTGGTTAAAAAATGA
GCTGATTTAACAAAAATTTAACGCGAATTTTAACAAAATATTAACGCTTACAATTTCCATTCGCCATTCA
GGCTGCGCAACTGTTGGGAAGGGCGATCGGTGCGGGCCTCTTCGCTATTACGCCAGCTGGCGAAAGGGGG
ATGTGCTGCAAGGCGATTAAGTTGGGTAACGCCAGGGTTTTCCCAGTCACGACGTTGTAAAACGACGGCC
AGTGCCAAGCTGATCTATACATTGAATCAATATTGGCAATTAGCCATATTAGTCATTGGTTATATAGCAT
AAATCAATATTGGCTATTGGCCATTGCATACGTTGTATCTATATCATAATATGTACATTTATATTGGCTC
ATGTCCAATATGACCGCCATGTT
