>Addgene plasmid #81115 | CMV10-3xFlag Skp2 WT | addgene partial sequence | sequence record 157892 | CMV-F 5'-CGCAAATGGGCGGTAGGCGTG-3'
ACCGTCAGAATTAACCATGGACTACAAAGACCATGACGGTGATTATAAAGATCATGACATCGATTACAAG
GATGACGATGACAAGCTTGCGGCCGCGAATTCACACAGGAAGCACCTCCAGGAGATTCCAGACCTGAGTA
GCAACGTTGCCACCAGCTTCACGTGGGGATGGGATTCCAGCAAGACTTCTGAACTGCTGTCAGGCATGGG
GGTCTCCGCCCTGGAGAAAGAGGAGCCCGACAGTGAGAACATCCCCCAGGAACTGCTCTCAAACCTGGGC
CACCCGGAGAGCCCCCCACGGAAACGGCTGAAGAGCAAAGGGAGTGACAAAGACTTTGTGATTGTCCGCA
GGCCTAAGCTAAATCGAGAGAACTTTCCAGGTGTTTCATGGGACTCCCTTCCGGATGAGCTGCTCTTGGG
AATCTTTTCCTGTCTGTGCCTCCCTGAGCTGCTAAAGGTCTCTGGTGTTTGTAAGAGGTGGTATCGCCTA
GCGTCTGATGAGTCTCTATGGCAGACCTTAGACCTCACAGGTAAAAATCTGCACCCGGATGTGACTGGTC
GGTTGCTGTCTCAAGGGGTGATTGCCTTCCGCTGCCCACGATCATTTATGGACCAACCATTGGCTGAACA
TTTCAGCCCTTTTCGTGTACAGCACATGGACCTATCGAACTCAGTTATAGAAGTGTCCACCCTCCACGGC
ATACTGTCTCAGTGTTCCAAGTTGCAGAATCTAAGCCTGGAAGGCCTGCGGCTTTCGGATCCCATTGTCA
ATACTCTCGCAAA
