>Addgene plasmid #81115 | CMV10-3xFlag Skp2 WT | addgene partial sequence | sequence record 157893 | C-CMV-24 5'-TATTAGGACAAGGCTGGTGGGCAC-3'
GCCTGGGGAGGGGTCACAGGGATGCCACCCGGGATCCTCTAGAGTCGACTGGTACCGATATCTTATTGTT
TTAAAACAAGTCTATAAAAGTAGAAATCACATACAAAAATACAGATTACTCTGACATGTTGGCAAAATAG
CTTATGGCTGGACTTGAGTTTGGAAGTTCTGTATGTTTGAGGGCATCCGATGTCAGAGTCCAACCGGATC
CTAACCCCAGCTCTTGTCACTAATAGTAAAGTTTCAGGTATTATATCATAGCACCGACTGAGTGATAGGT
GTTGGAGGTAGTTGAGCTGGAAAAATTCCTGAAAGCAGTCATTCTTTAGCATGACACTATCACTTAAGTC
TAGATGGACAAGATTGGGGCATCTTCTAACTAAAGTAGAGAGATCTGATTTCTGGAGATTCTTTCTGTAG
CCGCTAAGATTCAGCTGGGTGATGGTCTCTGACACATGCGCAACAGCCACCTGTACATGCTTTTCAGTGA
AATCAAAACACCAGGAGAGGTTCAGCTCATCCAGTCTGGAACAGCTGCTTAGCAAAGTCTGCAGGGCAAA
TTCAGAGAATCCAGAACACCCAGAAAGGTTAAGTCGCACTAAATTTGAGTTTTTTGCGAGAGTATTGACA
ATGGGATCCGAAAGCCGCAGGCCTTCCAGGCTTAGATTCTGCAACTTGGAACACTGAGACAGTATGCCGT
GGAGGGTGGACACTTCTATAACTGAGTTCGATAGGTCCATGTGCTGTACACGAAAAGGGCTGAAATGTTC
AGCCAATGGTTGGTCCATAAATGATCGTGGGCAGCGGAAGGCAATCACCCCTTGAGACAGCAACCGACCA
GTCACATCCGGGTGCAGATTTTTACCTGTGAGGTCTA
